Addgene plasmid #55311: mTagBFP2-MAPTau-C-10
Purpose: Localization: Microtubules, Excitation: 399, Emission: 456
Depositing lab: Michael Davidson. Publication: An enhanced monomeric blue fluorescent protein with the high chemical stability of the chromophore. Subach OM, Cranfill PJ, Davidson MW, Verkhusha VV. PLoS One. 2011;6(12):e28674. Epub 2011 Dec 8. 10.1371/journal.pone.0028674 PubMed 22174863.
Backbone
  Vector backbone: mTagBFP2-C1
  Backbone size w/o insert (bp): 4750
  Vector type: Mammalian Expression
  Selectable markers: Neomycin (select with G418)
Growth in bacteria
  Bacterial resistance: Kanamycin, 50 μg/mL
  Growth temperature: 37°C
  Growth strain: DH5alpha
  Copy number: High Copy
Gene/Insert
  Gene/Insert name: MAPTau (alt name: NM_016841)
  Species: H. sapiens (human)
  Entrez Gene: MAPT (a.k.a. DDPAC, FTD1, FTDP-17, MAPTL, MSTD, MTBT1, MTBT2, PPND, PPP1R103, TAU, Tau-PHF6, tau-40)
  Promoter: CMV
  Tag / fusion protein: mTagBFP2 (N terminal on backbone)
  Cloning method: Unknown
  Sequencing primers: 5′ CMV-F; 3′ SV40pA-R
Terms and licenses: Academic/Nonprofit Terms; Industry Terms
Depositor comments: . Excitation = 399; Emission = 456
How to cite: mTagBFP2-MAPTau-C-10 was a gift from Michael Davidson (Addgene plasmid # 55311 ; http://n2t.net/addgene:55311 ; RRID:Addgene_55311)
