[The description below was written by a language model from this plasmid's Addgene catalogue record.]
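Description:
mTagBFP2-MAPTau-C-10 is a mammalian expression plasmid built on the mTagBFP2-C1 backbone (about 4.75 kb without the insert), a C1-style fluorescent protein fusion vector. It is maintained as a high-copy plasmid in E. coli under kanamycin selection. The record also lists neomycin resistance as the selectable marker for mammalian cells, so transfected cells can be selected with G418 to obtain stable lines. No feature table accompanies the record, so the replication origins and other backbone elements are not stated. The use of an SV40 polyA reverse sequencing primer suggests that an SV40 polyadenylation signal lies downstream of the cassette.

The payload is the human microtubule-associated protein tau (MAPT), expressed from the strong constitutive CMV promoter. The blue fluorescent protein mTagBFP2 is fused to its N terminus and is supplied by the backbone. The "C-10" in the name probably refers to the fusion orientation and a linker between the two proteins, but the record does not define it, and the cloning method is listed as unknown. mTagBFP2 is an enhanced monomeric blue fluorescent protein noted for the chemical stability of its chromophore, with an excitation maximum of 399 nm and an emission maximum of 456 nm.

Because tau binds microtubules, the fusion protein decorates the microtubule cytoskeleton. The construct therefore serves as a blue localization marker for imaging microtubules in transfected mammalian cells. Its blue emission should also allow it to be combined with green, yellow or red fluorescent markers in multicolour microscopy.
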