>Addgene plasmid #55311 | mTagBFP2-MAPTau-C-10 | depositor partial sequence | sequence record 85716 | insert sequence
GTGACGTCAGATCCGCTAGCGCTACCGGTCGCCACCATGGTGTCTAAGGGCGAAGAGCTGATTAAGGAGA
ACATGCACATGAAGCTGTACATGGAGGGCACCGTGGACAACCATCACTTCAAGTGCACATCCGAGGGCGA
AGGCAAGCCCTACGAGGGCACCCAGACCATGAGAATCAAGGTGGTCGAGGGCGGCCCTCTCCCCTTCGCC
TTCGACATCCTGGCTACTAGCTTCCTCTACGGCAGCAAGACCTTCATCAACCACACCCAGGGCATCCCCG
ACTTCTTCAAGCAGTCCTTCCCTGAGGGCTTCACATGGGAGAGAGTCACCACATACGAAGACGGGGGCGT
GCTGACCGCTACCCAGGACACCAGCCTCCAGGACGGCTGCCTCATCTACAACGTCAAGATCAGAGGGGTG
AACTTCACATCCAACGGCCCTGTGATGCAGAAGAAAACACTCGGCTGGGAGGCCTTCACCGAGACGCTGT
ACCCCGCTGACGGCGGCCTGGAAGGCAGAAACGACATGGCCCTGAAGCTCGTGGGCGGGAGCCATCTGAT
CGCAAACGCCAAGACCACATATAGATCCAAGAAACCCGCTAAGAACCTCAAGATGCCTGGCGTCTACTAT
GTGGACTACAGACTGGAAAGAATCAAGGAGGCCAACAACGAGACCTACGTCGAGCAGCACGAGGTGGCAG
TGGCCAGATACTGCGACCTCCCTAGCAAACTGGGGCACAAGCTTAATTCCGGAAGCGGCGGGTCCGGGAG
CGGAAGCGCTGAGCCCCGCCAGGAGTTCGAAGTGATGGAAGATCACGCTGGGACGTACGGGTTGGGGGAC
AGGAAAGATCAGGGGGGCTACACCATGCACCAAGACCAAGAGGGTGACACGGACGCTGGCCTGAAAGCTG
AAGAAGCAGGCATTGGAGACACCCCCAGCCTGGAAGACGAAGCTGCTGGTCACGTGACCCAAGCTCGCAT
GGTCAGTAAAAGCAAAGACGGGACTGGAAGCGATGACAAAAAAGCCAAGGGGGCTGATGGTAAAACGAAG
ATCGCCACACCGCGGGGAGCAGCCCCTCCAGGCCAGAAGGGCCAGGCCAACGCCACCAGGATTCCAGCAA
AAACCCCGCCCGCTCCAAAGACACCACCCAGCTCTGGTGAACCTCCAAAATCAGGGGATCGCAGCGGCTA
CAGCAGCCCCGGCTCCCCAGGCACTCCCGGCAGCCGCTCCCGCACCCCGTCCCTTCCAACCCCACCCACC
CGGGAGCCCAAGAAGGTGGCAGTGGTCCGTACTCCACCCAAGTCGCCGTCTTCCGCCAAGAGCCGCCTGC
AGACAGCCCCCGTGCCCATGCCAGACCTGAAGAATGTCAAGTCCAAGATCGGCTCCACTGAGAACCTGAA
GCACCAGCCGGGAGGCGGGAAGGTGCAAATAGTCTACAAACCAGTTGACCTGAGCAAGGTGACCTCCAAG
TGTGGCTCATTAGGCAACATCCATCATAAACCAGGAGGTGGCCAGGTGGAAGTAAAATCTGAGAAGCTTG
ACTTCAAGGACAGAGTCCAGTCGAAGATTGGGTCCCTGGACAATATCACCCACGTCCCTGGCGGAGGAAA
TAAAAAGATTGAAACCCACAAGCTGACCTTCCGCGAGAACGCCAAAGCCAAGACAGACCACGGGGCGGAG
ATCGTGTACAAGTCGCCAGTGGTGTCTGGGGACACGTCTCCACGGCATCTCAGCAATGTCTCCTCCACCG
GCAGCATCGACATGGTAGACTCGCCCCAGCTCGCCACGCTAGCTGACGAGGTGTCTGCCTCCCTGGCCAA
GCAGGGTTTGTGAGGATCCACCGGATCTAGATAACTGATCATAATCAGCCATACCACATT
