>Addgene plasmid #55311 | mTagBFP2-MAPTau-C-10 | addgene partial sequence | sequence record 110287 | BFP-F 5'-CCTTCACCGAGACGCTGTA-3'
TGGCCCTGAAGCTCGTGGGCGGGAGCCATCTGATCGCAAACGCCAAGACCACATATAGATCCAAGAAACC
CGCTAAGAACCTCAAGATGCCTGGCGTCTACTATGTGGACTACAGACTGGAAAGAATCAAGGAGGCCAAC
AACGAGACCTACGTCGAGCAGCACGAGGTGGCAGTGGCCAGATACTGCGACCTCCCTAGCAAACTGGGGC
ACAAGCTTAATTCCGGAAGCGGCGGGTCCGGGAGCGGAAGCGCTGAGCCCCGCCAGGAGTTCGAAGTGAT
GGAAGATCACGCTGGGACGTACGGGTTGGGGGACAGGAAAGATCAGGGGGGCTACACCATGCACCAAGAC
CAAGAGGGTGACACGGACGCTGGCCTGAAAGCTGAAGAAGCAGGCATTGGAGACACCCCCAGCCTGGAAG
ACGAAGCTGCTGGTCACGTGACCCAAGCTCGCATGGTCAGTAAAAGCAAAGACGGGACTGGAAGCGATGA
CAAAAAAGCCAAGGGGGCTGATGGTAAAACGAAGATCGCCACACCGCGGGGAGCAGCCCCTCCAGGCCAG
AAGGGCCAGGCCAACGCCACCAGGATTCCAGCAAAAACCCCGCCCGCTCCAAAGACACCACCCAGCTCTG
GTGAACCTCCAAAATCAGGGGATCGCAGCGGCTACAGCAGCCCCGGCTCCCCAGGCACTCCCGGCAGCCG
CTCCCGCACCCCGTCCCTTCCAACCCCACCCACCCGGGAGCCCAAGAAGGTGGCAGTGGTCCGTACTCCA
CCCAAGTCGCCG
